>Addgene plasmid #194034 | RcSxph F784Y | addgene full sequence | sequence record 390743 | Addgene NGS Result
GGAAGACCTCGGCCGTCGCGGCGCTTGCCGGTGGTGCTGACCCCGGATGAAGTGGTTCGCATCCTCGGTT
TTCTGGAAGGCGAGCATCGTTTGTTCGCCCAGGACTCTAGCTATAGTTCTAGTGGTTGGCTACGTATACT
CCGGAATATTAATAGATCATGGAGATAATTAAAATGATAACCATCTCGCAAATAAATAAGTATTTTACTG
TTTTCGTAACAGTTTTGTAATAAAAAAACCTATAAATATTCCGGATTATTCATACCGTCCCACCATCGGG
CGCGGATCCATGGCTCCTACCTTCCAGACCGCTCTGTTCTTCACCATCATCTCCCTGTCCTTCGCTATGG
CCCCGAACGCAAAGCAAGTCCGCTGGTGTGCTATCAGCGACCTGGAGCAGAAGAAATGCAACGATCTGGT
TGGTAGCTGCAACGTGCCGGACATCACCCTGGTGTGCGTTCTGCGTAGCAGCACCGAAGATTGCATGACC
GCGATCAAGGACGGTCAGGCGGATGCTATGTTCCTGGACAGCGGCGAGGTGTACGAAGCGAGCAAAGATC
CGTACAACCTGAAGCCGATCATCGCTGAACCGTACAGCAGCAACCGTGACCTGCAGAAGTGCCTGAAAGA
GCGTCAGCAGGCGCTGGCTAAGAAAATGATCGGTCACTACATCCCGCAGTGCGATGAGAAAGGCAACTAC
CAACCGCAGCAGTGCCACGGTAGCACCGGTCACTGCTGGTGCGTTAACGCGATGGGTGAAAAGATCAGCG
GTACCAACACCCCGCCGGGTCAGACCCGTGCTACCTGCGAGCGTCACGAACTGCCGAAGTGCCTGAAAGA
ACGTCAGGTGGCGCTGGGTGGCGACGAGAAAGTTCTGGGTCGTTTCGTGCCGCAGTGCGATGAAAAGGGC
AACTACGAGCCGCAGCAGTTCCACGGTAGCACCGGCTACTCCTGGTGTGTTAACGCGATCGGCGAGGAAA
TCGCTGGCACCAAAACCCCGCCGGGCAAGATCCCGGCTACCTGCCAGAAGCACGACCTGGTGACCACCTG
CCACTACGCGGTTGCTATGGTGAAGAAAAGCAGCGCGTTCCAGTTCAACCAGCTGAAGGGCAAACGTAGC
TGCCACAGCGGTGTTAGCAAAACCGACGGCTGGAAGGCGCTGGTGACCGTTCTGGTGGAAAAGAAACTGC
TGAGCTGGGATGGTCCGGCGAAAGAGAGCATCCAGCGTGCTATGAGCAAGTTCTTCAGCGTGAGCTGCAT
TCCGGGTGCTACCCAGACCAACCTGTGCAAGCAGTGCAAAGGCGAGGAAGGCAAGAACTGCAAAAACAGC
CACGACGAACCGTACTACGGTAACTACGGCGCGTTCCGTTGCCTGAAGGAAGACATGGGTGACGTTGCGT
TCCTGCGTAGCACCGCTCTGAGCGACGAGCACAGCGAAGTGTACGAGCTGCTGTGCCCGGATAACACCCG
TAAGCCGCTGAACAAGTACAAAGAGTGCAACCTGGGTACCGTTCCGGCTGGCACCGTGGTTACCCGTAAG
ATCAGCGACAAAACCGAAGACATCAACAACTTCCTGATGGAGGCGCAGAAGCGTCAGTGCAAACTGTTCA
GCAGCGCTCACGGCAAGGACCTGATGTTCGACGATAGCACCCTGCAGCTGGCTCTGCTGAGCAGCGAGGT
TGATGCTTTCCTGTACCTGGGTGTGAAACTGTTCCACGCGATGAAGGCTCTGACCGGCGACGCTCACCTG
CCGAGCAAGAACAAAGTGCGTTGGTGCACCATCAACAAGCTGGAAAAGATGAAATGCGACGATTGGAGCG
CGGTTAGCGGTGGCGCGATCGCTTGCACCGAGGCTAGCTGCCCGAAGGGCTGCGTGAAACAGATCCTGAA
GGGCGAAGCGGACGCTGTTAAGCTGGAAGTGCAGTACATGTACGAGGCGCTGATGTGCGGTCTGCTGCCG
GCTGTTGAGGAATACCACAACAAAGACGATTTCGGTCCGTGCAAGACCCCAGGTAGCCCGTACACCGACT
TCGGCACCCTGCGTGCGGTTGCTCTGGTGAAGAAAAGCAACAAAGACATCAACTGGAACAACATCAAGGG
CAAGAAGAGCTGCCACACCGGTGTGGGCGACATCGCTGGCTGGGTTATCCCGGTGAGCCTGATCCGTCGT
CAGAACGATAACAGCGACATCGATAGCTTCTTCGGCGAGAGCTGCGCGCCGGGCAGCGACACCAAAAGCA
ACCTGTGCAAGCTGTGCATCGGTGACCCGAAGAACAGCGCGGCTAACACCAAATGCAGCCTGAGCGACAA
GGAAGCGTACTACGGTAACCAGGGCGCTTTCCGTTGCCTGGTGGAGAAAGGTGACGTTGCTTTCGTGCCG
CACACCGTGGTTTTCGAAAACACCGATGGCAAGAACCCGGCGGTTTGGGCTAAGAACCTGAAAAGCGAAG
ACTTCGAGCTGCTGTGCCTGGATGGTAGCCGTGCGCCGGTGAGCAACTACAAGAGCTGCAAACTGAGCGG
TATCCCGCCGCCGGCTATCGTTACCCGTGAGGAAAGCATCAGCGACGTGGTTCGTATCGTGGCTAACCAG
CAGAGCCTGTACGGTCGTAAAGGCTTCGAGAAGGATATGTTCCAGCTGTTCAGCAGCAACAAGGGTAACA
ACCTGCTGTTCAACGACAACACCCAGTGCCTGATCACCTATGATCGTCAGCCGAAAGACATCATGGAAGA
TTACTTCGGCAAGCCGTACTACACCACCGTGTACGGCGCGTCCCGCTCCGCTATGTCCTCCGAACTGATT
TCCGCCTGTACCATTAAACACTGCTCGAATTCTTTGGAAGTTTTGTTTCAAGGTCCAACTGCTGCCGCCG
CTGTGAGCAAGGGCGAGGAGCTGTTCACCGGGGTGGTGCCCATCCTGGTCGAGCTGGACGGCGACGTAAA
CGGCCACAAGTTCAGCGTGTCCGGCGAGGGCGAGGGCGATGCCACCTACGGCAAGCTGACCCTGAAGTTC
ATCTGCACCACCGGCAAGCTGCCCGTGCCCTGGCCCACCCTCGTGACCACCCTGACCTACGGCGTGCAGT
GCTTCAGCCGCTACCCCGACCACATGAAGCAGCACGACTTCTTCAAGTCCGCCATGCCCGAAGGCTACGT
CCAGGAGCGCACCATCTTCTTCAAGGACGACGGCAACTACAAGACCCGCGCCGAGGTGAAGTTCGAGGGC
GACACCCTGGTGAACCGCATCGAGCTGAAGGGCATCGACTTCAAGGAGGACGGCAACATCCTGGGGCACA
AGCTGGAGTACAACTACAACAGCCACAACGTCTATATCATGGCCGACAAGCAGAAGAACGGCATCAAGGT
GAACTTCAAGATCCGCCACAACATCGAGGACGGCAGCGTGCAGCTCGCCGACCACTACCAGCAGAACACC
CCCATCGGCGACGGCCCCGTGCTGCTGCCCGACAACCACTACCTGAGCACCCAGTCCAAGCTGAGCAAAG
ACCCCAACGAGAAGCGCGATCACATGGTCCTGCTGGAGTTCGTGACCGCCGCCGGGATCACTCTCGGCAT
GGACGAGCTGTACAAGTCCGGAGGTGGTCACCATCACCATCACCACCATCACCATCACTAATAGAAGCTT
GTCGAGAAGTACTAGAGGATCATAATCAGCCATACCACATTTGTAGAGGTTTTACTTGCTTTAAAAAACC
TCCCACACCTCCCCCTGAACCTGAAACATAAAATGAATGCAATTGTTGTTGTTAACTTGTTTATTGCAGC
TTATAATGGTTACAAATAAAGCAATAGCATCACAAATTTCACAAATAAAGCATTTTTTTCACTGCATTCT
AGTTGTGGTTTGTCCAAACTCATCAATGTATCTTATCATGTCTGGATCTGATCACTGCTTGAGCCTAGGA
GATCCGAACCAGATAAGTGAAATCTAGTTCCAAACTATTTTGTCATTTTTAATTTTCGTATTAGCTTACG
ACGCTACACCCAGTTCCCATCTATTTTGTCACTCTTCCCTAAATAATCCTTAAAAACTCCATTTCCACCC
CTCCCAGTTCCCAACTATTTTGTCCGCCCACAGCGGGGCATTTTTCTTCCTGTTATGTTTTTAATCAAAC
ATCCTGCCAACTCCATGTGACAAACCGTCATCTTCGGCTACTTTTTCTCTGTCACAGAATGAAAATTTTT
CTGTCATCTCTTCGTTATTAATGTTTGTAATTGACTGAATATCAACGCTTATTTGCAGCCTGAATGGCGA
ATGGG
[124 nt withheld, positions 4276-4399]
C
[91 nt withheld, positions 4401-4491]
A
[49 nt withheld, positions 4493-4541]
CCTTTGACGTTGGAGTCCACGTTCTT
[37 nt withheld, positions 4568-4604]
ACCCTATCTCGGTCTATTCTTTTGATTTATAAGGGATTTTGCCGATTTCGGCCTATTGGTTAAAAAATGA
GCTGATTTAACAAAAATTTAACGCGAATTTTAACAAAATATTAACGCTTACAATTTAGGTGGCACTTTTC
GGGGAAATGTGCGCGGAACCCCTATTTGTTTATTTTTCTAAATACATTCAAATATGTATCCGCTCATGAG
ACAATAACCCTGATAAATGCTTCAATAATATTGAAAAAGGAAGAGTATGAGTATTCAACATTTCCGTGTC
GCCCTTATTCCCTTTTTTGCGGCATTTTGCCTTCCTGTTTTTGCTCACCCAGAAACGCTGGTGAAAGTAA
AAGATGCTGAAGATCAGTTGGGTGCACGAGTGGGTTACATCGAACTGGATCTCAACAGCGGTAAGATCCT
TGAGAGTTTTCGCCCCGAAGAACGTTTTCCAATGATGAGCACTTTTAAAGTTCTGCTATGTGGCGCGGTA
TTATCCCGTATTGACGCCGGGCAAGAGCAACTCGGTCGCCGCATACACTATTCTCAGAATGACTTGGTTG
AGTACTCACCAGTCACAGAAAAGCATCTTACGGATGGCATGACAGTAAGAGAATTATGCAGTGCTGCCAT
AACCATGAGTGATAACACTGCGGCCAACTTACTTCTGACAACGATCGGAGGACCGAAGGAGCTAACCGCT
TTTTTGCACAACATGGGGGATCATGTAACTCGCCTTGATCGTTGGGAACCGGAGCTGAATGAAGCCATAC
CAAACGACGAGCGTGACACCACGATGCCTGTAGCAATGGCAACAACGTTGCGCAAACTATTAACTGGCGA
ACTACTTACTCTAGCTTCCCGGCAACAATTAATAGACTGGATGGAGGCGGATAAAGTTGCAGGACCACTT
CTGCGCTCGGCCCTTCCGGCTGGCTGGTTTATTGCTGATAAATCTGGAGCCGGTGAGCGTGGGTCTCGCG
GTATCATTGCAGCACTGGGGCCAGATGGTAAGCCCTCCCGTATCGTAGTTATCTACACGACGGGGAGTCA
GGCAACTATGGATGAACGAAATAGACAGATCGCTGAGATAGGTGCCTCACTGATTAAGCATTGGTAACTG
TCAGACCAAGTTTACTCATATATACTTTAGATTGATTTAAAACTTCATTTTTAATTTAAAAGGATCTAGG
TGAAGATCCTTTTTGATAATCTCATGACCAAAATCCCTTAACGTGAGTTTTCGTTCCACTGAGCGTCAGA
CCCCGTAGAAAAGATCAAAGGATCTTCTTGAGATCCTTTTTTTCTGCGCGTAATCTGCTGCTTGCAAACA
AAAAAACCACCGCTACCAGCGGTGGTTTGTTTGCCGGATCAAGAGCTACCAACTCTTTTTCCGAAGGTAA
CTGGCTTCAGCAGAGCGCAGATACCAAATACTGTTCTTCTAGTGTAGCCGTAGTTAGGCCACCACTTCAA
GAACTCTGTAGCACCGCCTACATACCTCGCTCTGCTAATCCTGTTACCAGTGGCTGCTGCCAGTGGCGAT
AAGTCGTGTCTTACCGGGTTGGACTCAAGACGATAGTTACCGGATAAGGCGCAGCGGTCGGGCTGAACGG
GGGGTTCGTGCACACAGCCCAGCTTGGAGCGAACGACCTACACCGAACTGAGATACCTACAGCGTGAGCT
ATGAGAAAGCGCCACGCTTCCCGAAGGGAGAAAGGCGGACAGGTATCCGGTAAGCGGCAGGGTCGGAACA
GGAGAGCGCACGAGGGAGCTTCCAGGGGGAAACGCCTGGTATCTTTATAGTCCTGTCGGGTTTCGCCACC
TCTGACTTGAGCGTCGATTTTTGTGATGCTCGTCAGGGGGGCGGAGCCTATGGAAAAACGCCAGCAACGC
GGCCTTTTTACGGTTCCTGGCCTTTTGCTGGCCTTTTGCTCACATGTTCTTTCCTGCGTTATCCCCTGAT
TCTGTGGATAACCGTATTACCGCCTTTGAGTGAGCTGATACCGCTCGCCGCAGCCGAACGACCGAGCGCA
GCGAGTCAGTGAGCGAGGAAGCGGAAGAGCGCCTGATGCGGTATTTTCTCCTTACGCATCTGTGCGGTAT
TTCACACCGCATAGACCAGCCGCGTAACCTGGCAAAATCGGTTACGGTTGAGTAATAAATGGATGCCCTG
CGTAAGCGGGTGTGGGCGGACAATAAAGTCTTAAACTGAACAAAATAGATCTAAACTATGACAATAAAGT
CTTAAACTAGACAGAATAGTTGTAAACTGAAATCAGTCCAGTTATGCTGTGAAAAAGCATACTGGACTTT
TGTTATGGCTAAAGCAAACTCTTCATTTTCTGAAGTGCAAATTGCCCGTCGTATTAAAGAGGGGCGTGGC
CAAGGGCATGGTAAAGACTATATTCGCGGCGTTGTGACAATTTACCGAACAACTCCGCGGCCGGGAAGCC
GATCTCGGCTTGAACGAATTGTTAGGTGGCGGTACTTGGGTCGATATCAAAGTGCATCACTTCTTCCCGT
ATGCCCAACTTTGTATAGAGAGCCACTGCGGGATCGTCACCGTAATCTGCTTGCACGTAGATCACATAAG
CACCAAGCGCGTTGGCCTCATGCTTGAGGAGATTGATGAGCGCGGTGGCAATGCCCTGCCTCCGGTGCTC
GCCGGAGACTGCGAGATCATAGATATAGATCTCACTACGCGGCTGCTCAAACTTGGGCAGAACGTAAGCC
GCGAGAGCGCCAACAACCGCTTCTTGGTCGAAGGCAGCAAGCGCGATGAATGTCTTACTACGGAGCAAGT
TCCCGAGGTAATCGGAGTCCGGCTGATGTTGGGAGTAGGTGGCTACGTCTCCGAACTCACGACCGAAAAG
ATCAAGAGCAGCCCGCATGGATTTGACTTGGTCAGGGCCGAGCCTACATGTGCGAATGATGCCCATACTT
GAGCCACCTAACTTTGTTTTAGGGCGACTGCCCTGCTGCGTAACATCGTTGCTGCTCCATAACATCAAAC
ATCGACCCACGGCGTAACGCGCTTGCTGCTTGGATGCCCGAGGCATAGACTGTACAAAAAAACAGTCATA
ACAAGCCATGAAAACCGCCACTGCGCCGTTACCACCGCTGCGTTCGGTCAAGGTTCTGGACCAGTTGCGT
GAGCGCATACGCTACTTGCATTACAGTTTACGAACCGAACAGGCTTATGTCAACTGGGTTCGTGCCTTCA
TCCGTTTCCACGGTGTGCGTCACCCGGCAACCTTGGGCAGCAGCGAAGTCGAGGCATTTCTGTCCTGGCT
GGCGAACGAGCGCAAGGTTTCGGTCTCCACGCATCGTCAGGCATTGGCGGCCTTGCTGTTCTTCTACGGC
AAGGTGCTGTGCACGGATCTGCCCTGGCTTCAGGAGATC
Features (pLannotate 1.2.2; 17 found; start..end, strand, type, name):
    156..247     +  promoter       polyhedrin promoter: polh from Autographa californica; promoter for the baculovirus polyhedrin gene
    290..2824    +  CDS            SAX_LITCT: Experimental evidence at protein level: Swiss-Prot protein existence level 1. Binds specifically to the neurotoxin saxitoxin. Its physiological role may be to transport or sequester an endogenous organic molecule other than Fe(3+). It may participate in a detoxification mechanism for neutralizing a microbial toxin. From Lithobates catesbeianus (American bullfrog) (Rana catesbeiana).
   2873..3586    +  CDS            mEGFP: mEGFP is a basic (constitutively fluorescent) green fluorescent protein published in 2002, derived from Aequorea victoria. It has moderate acid sensitivity.
   3599..3615    +  CDS            6xHis (fragment): 6xHis affinity tag
   3658..3741    +  CDS            large T antigen (fragment): large T antigen from SV40 (simian virus 40)
   3764..3898    +  polyA_signal   SV40 poly(A) signal: SV40 polyadenylation signal
   3927..4092    -  mobile_element Tn7L: mini-Tn7 element (left end of the Tn7 transposon) Tn7
   4255..4271    +  CDS            lacZα (fragment): LacZα fragment of β-galactosidase; lacZ fragment
   4276..4730    +  rep_origin     f1 ori (sequence partly withheld): f1 bacteriophage origin of replication; arrow indicates direction of (+) strand synthesis
   4756..4860    +  promoter       AmpR promoter: bla
   4861..5721    +  CDS            AmpR: β-lactamase; bla; confers resistance to ampicillin, carbenicillin, and related antibiotics
   5892..6480    +  rep_origin     ori: high-copy-number ColE1/pMB1/pBR322/pUC origin of replication
   6666..6717    -  misc_feature   bom (fragment): basis of mobility region from pBR322
   6785..7009    -  mobile_element Tn7R: mini-Tn7 element (right end of the Tn7 transposon) Tn7
   7076..7609    -  CDS            GmR: gentamycin acetyltransferase; aacC1; confers resistance to gentamycin
   7779..7807    -  promoter       Pc promoter: intI1 (promoter lies within the coding sequence); class 1 integron promoter
   7785..129     -  CDS            YPR2_ECOLX (fragment) (across the origin): Protein predicted: Swiss-Prot protein existence level 4. From Escherichia coli.
