[The description below was written by a language model from this plasmid's Addgene catalogue record and pLannotate feature annotations shown in this document.]
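Description:
RcSxph F784Y is an insect-cell expression construct built on the pFastBac1 baculovirus donor backbone. It is about 8 kb and is propagated in E. coli as a high-copy plasmid from a ColE1/pUC-type origin, with ampicillin selection through the β-lactamase gene; an f1 origin is also present. As in other pFastBac donors, the expression cassette and a gentamicin resistance gene (driven by the integron Pc promoter) lie between the Tn7R and Tn7L ends of a mini-Tn7 element. This arrangement allows site-specific transposition of the cassette into a baculovirus shuttle vector (bacmid) in a suitable E. coli host. The resulting recombinant bacmid is then used to generate baculovirus for infecting insect cells.

The payload is the coding sequence for saxiphilin from the American bullfrog (Rana catesbeiana), a soluble protein that binds the neurotoxin saxitoxin specifically. It carries the point mutation F784Y. The depositor notes that residue numbering starts after the predicted signal peptide cleavage site, and that the construct has one extra methionine after the signal peptide compared with the reference GenBank entry. Expression is driven by the strong, very late polyhedrin promoter and terminated by the SV40 polyadenylation signal. The saxiphilin open reading frame is fused at its C terminus to monomeric EGFP followed by a His10 tag, which the automated annotation detects only as a partial 6xHis match. These tags provide a fluorescent readout and a handle for metal-affinity purification. The stated purpose is protein expression and characterization, and the associated study concerned how saxiphilin residues contribute to saxitoxin binding.
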