Addgene plasmid #194034: RcSxph F784Y
Purpose: Protein expression and characterization
Depositing lab: Dan Minor. Depositing organization: University of California, San Francisco (UCSF). Publication: Definition of a saxitoxin (STX) binding code enables discovery and characterization of the anuran saxiphilin family. Chen Z, Zakrzewska S, Hajare HS, Alvarez-Buylla A, Abderemane-Ali F, Bogan M, Ramirez D, O'Connell LA, Du Bois J, Minor DL Jr. Proc Natl Acad Sci U S A. 2022 Nov;119(44):e2210114119. doi: 10.1073/pnas.2210114119. Epub 2022 Oct 24. PubMed 36279441.
Backbone
  Vector backbone: pFastBac1
  Backbone manufacturer: Invitrogen
  Vector type: Insect Expression
Growth in bacteria
  Bacterial resistance: Ampicillin, 100 μg/mL
  Growth temperature: 37°C
  Growth strain: DH5alpha
  Copy number: High Copy
Gene/Insert
  Gene/Insert name: Rana catesbeiana Saxiphilin
  Species: Rana catesbeiana
  Mutation: F784Y
  GenBank ID: U05246.1
  Promoter: Polyhedrin
  Tag / fusion protein: mEGFP, (C terminal on insert); His10 (C terminal on insert)
  Cloning method: Gibson Cloning
  Sequencing primers: 5′ Polyhedrin forward; 3′ GFP reverse
Terms and licenses: Academic/Nonprofit Terms; Industry Terms: Not Available to Industry
Depositor comments: Mutation numbering scheme is based on the predicted signal peptide (SP) cleavage site and does not include SP. Relative to U05246.1, RcSxph contains an additional M following signal peptide.
How to cite: RcSxph F784Y was a gift from Dan Minor (Addgene plasmid # 194034 ; http://n2t.net/addgene:194034 ; RRID:Addgene_194034)
